Addgene plasmid #74407: pdCas9-DNMT3A-PuroR_v2
Purpose: Expression of human codon-optimized dCas9-DNMT3A fusion with T2A-PuroR (v2) for targeted DNA methylation in mammalian cells; cloning backbone for sgRNA
Depositing lab: Vlatka Zoldos. Depositing organization: University of Zagreb, Faculty of Science. Publication: Repurposing the CRISPR-Cas9 system for targeted DNA methylation. Vojta A, Dobrinic P, Tadic V, Bockor L, Korac P, Julg B, Klasic M, Zoldos V. Nucleic Acids Res. 2016 Mar 11. pii: gkw159. 10.1093/nar/gkw159 PubMed 26969735.
Backbone
  Vector backbone: PX462
  Backbone size w/o insert (bp): 4246
  Total vector size (bp): 10152
  Vector type: Mammalian Expression, CRISPR
  Selectable markers: Puromycin
Growth in bacteria
  Bacterial resistance: Ampicillin, 100 μg/mL
  Growth temperature: 37°C
  Growth strain: DH5alpha
  Copy number: Unknown
Gene/Insert
  Gene/Insert name: S. pyogenes dCas9 fused with the catalytic domain of human DNMT3A (amino acids P602-V912) and T2A-PuroR_v2 (alt names: dCas9-DNMT3A-PuroR; SpdCas9-DNMT3A-T2A-PuroR; dCas9-DNMT3A)
  Species: H. sapiens (human), Synthetic; S. pyogenes
  Insert size (bp): 5906
  Mutation: D10A and H840A in S.pyogenes Cas9
  GenBank ID: AKA60242.1 NP_072046.2
  Entrez Gene: DNMT3A (a.k.a. DNMT3A2, HESJAS, M.HsaIIIA, TBRS)
  Promoter: CBh
  Tag / fusion protein: 3xFLAG (N terminal on insert); SV40 NLS (N terminal on insert); T2A-PuroR (C terminal on insert)
  Cloning method: Restriction Enzyme; 5′ cloning site BamHI (not destroyed); 3′ cloning site FseI (not destroyed)
  Sequencing primers: 5′ GS-linker For 5' GAAGAGGTACACCAGCACCAAAG 3'; 3′ BGH Rev
Resource information
  A portion of this plasmid was derived from a plasmid made by: The plasmid is derived from Addgene plasmids #35521 and #48141.
Terms and licenses: Academic/Nonprofit Terms; Industry Terms: Not Available to Industry
Depositor comments: The catalytic domain of human DNMT3A (amino acids P602-V912) was derived from the plasmid pcDNA3/Myc-DNMT3A (Addgene, plasmid #35521) (Chen et al., 2005, J Cell Biochem 95: 902-917). Undesired BbsI restriction site was removed by site-directed mutagenesis, without affecting the amino acid sequence. Plasmid pSpCas9n(BB)-2A-Puro (PX462) (Addgene, plasmid #48141) (Ran et al., 2013, Nat Protoc 8: 2281-2308) was used as a backbone. Additional H840A mutation was introduced into Cas9n D10A nickase. Puromycin gene was mutated by site-directed mutagenesis (H166R) to improve its efficacy.
How to cite: pdCas9-DNMT3A-PuroR_v2 was a gift from Vlatka Zoldos (Addgene plasmid # 74407 ; http://n2t.net/addgene:74407 ; RRID:Addgene_74407)
