[The description below was written by a language model from this plasmid's Addgene catalogue record and pLannotate feature annotations shown in this document.]
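Description:
pdCas9-DNMT3A-PuroR_v2 is a 10.2 kb mammalian expression and CRISPR plasmid built on the PX462 (pSpCas9n(BB)-2A-Puro) backbone and designed for targeted DNA methylation in mammalian cells. It is maintained in E. coli through a high-copy ColE1/pUC-type origin with ampicillin selection (AmpR under its own bla promoter). The backbone also retains an M13/f1-type phage origin and a single AAV2 ITR, with no second repeat annotated, so the record gives no sign of use for AAV packaging.

The plasmid carries two expression units. A human U6 RNA polymerase III promoter precedes the S. pyogenes guide RNA scaffold, making the plasmid a cloning backbone for a user-supplied sgRNA. The depositor notes that an unwanted BbsI site in the DNMT3A fragment was silently removed, which fits BbsI-based guide insertion, although the record does not state this. Downstream, the CBh promoter (CMV enhancer, chicken β-actin promoter and hybrid intron) drives a human codon-optimized fusion protein. This consists of an N-terminal 3xFLAG tag and SV40 NLS, catalytically dead Cas9 (D10A from the parental nickase plus an added H840A), a nucleoplasmin NLS and the catalytic domain of human DNMT3A (residues P602–V912).

A T2A peptide then releases puromycin N-acetyltransferase from the same transcript, which ends at a bGH polyadenylation signal. In the "v2" version the puromycin resistance gene carries an H166R substitution, introduced to improve its efficacy. The sgRNA directs the nuclease-dead fusion to a chosen locus, where the methyltransferase domain deposits CpG methylation without cutting the DNA. Puromycin enriches for transfected cells.
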