Features (pLannotate 1.2.2; 19 found; start..end, strand, type, name):
      1..241     +  promoter       U6 promoter: RNA polymerase III promoter for human U6 snRNA
    268..343     +  misc_RNA       gRNA scaffold: guide RNA scaffold for the Streptococcus pyogenes CRISPR/Cas9 system
    350..393     +  misc_RNA       gRNA scaffold (fragment): guide RNA scaffold for the Streptococcus pyogenes CRISPR/Cas9 system
    440..725     +  enhancer       CMV enhancer: human cytomegalovirus immediate early enhancer; contains an 18-bp deletion relative to the standard CMV enhancer
    727..1004    +  promoter       chicken β-actin promoter: No description available
   1005..1233    +  intron         hybrid intron: hybrid between chicken β-actin (CBA) and minute virus of mice (MMV) introns (Gray et al., 2011)
   1371..5471    +  CDS            Cas9: Cas9 (Csn1) endonuclease from the Streptococcus pyogenes Type II CRISPR/Cas system generates RNA-guided double strand breaks in DNA
   5472..5519    +  CDS            nucleoplasmin NLS: bipartite nuclear localization signal from nucleoplasmin
   5547..6479    +  CDS            DNMT3A catalytic domain: catalytic domain of DNA methyltransferase 3A
   6561..7160    +  CDS            PuroR (fragment): puromycin N-acetyltransferase; pac from Streptomyces; confers resistance to puromycin
   7199..7310    +  polyA_signal   bGH poly(A) signal: bovine growth hormone polyadenylation signal
   7415..7555    +  repeat_region  AAV2 ITR: inverted terminal repeat of adeno-associated virus serotype 2 inverted
   7560..7611    -  misc_feature   bom (fragment): basis of mobility region from pBR322
   7630..8010    +  rep_origin     M13 ori (sequence partly withheld): M13 bacteriophage origin of replication; arrow indicates direction of (+) strand synthesis
   8086..8135    -  misc_feature   bom (fragment): basis of mobility region from pBR322
   8237..8272    -  CDS            rop (fragment): Rop protein, which maintains plasmids at low copy number; rop
   8367..8471    +  promoter       AmpR promoter: bla
   8472..9332    +  CDS            AmpR: β-lactamase; bla; confers resistance to ampicillin, carbenicillin, and related antibiotics
   9503..10091   +  rep_origin     ori: high-copy-number ColE1/pMB1/pBR322/pUC origin of replication
>Addgene plasmid #74407 | pdCas9-DNMT3A-PuroR_v2 | depositor full sequence | sequence record 140317 | >pdCas9-DNMT3A-PuroR_v2
GAGGGCCTATTTCCCATGATTCCTTCATATTTGCATATACGATACAAGGCTGTTAGAGAGATAATTGGAA
TTAATTTGACTGTAAACACAAAGATATTAGTACAAAATACGTGACGTAGAAAGTAATAATTTCTTGGGTA
GTTTGCAGTTTTAAAATTATGTTTTAAAATGGACTATCATATGCTTACCGTAACTTGAAAGTATTTCGAT
TTCTTGGCTTTATATATCTTGTGGAAAGGACGAAACACCGGGTCTTCGAGAAGACCTGTTTTAGAGCTAG
AAATAGCAAGTTAAAATAAGGCTAGTCCGTTATCAACTTGAAAAAGTGGCACCGAGTCGGTGCTTTTTTG
TTTTAGAGCTAGAAATAGCAAGTTAAAATAAGGCTAGTCCGTTTTTAGCGCGTGCGCCAATTCTGCAGAC
AAATGGCTCTAGAGGTACCCGTTACATAACTTACGGTAAATGGCCCGCCTGGCTGACCGCCCAACGACCC
CCGCCCATTGACGTCAATAGTAACGCCAATAGGGACTTTCCATTGACGTCAATGGGTGGAGTATTTACGG
TAAACTGCCCACTTGGCAGTACATCAAGTGTATCATATGCCAAGTACGCCCCCTATTGACGTCAATGACG
GTAAATGGCCCGCCTGGCATTGTGCCCAGTACATGACCTTATGGGACTTTCCTACTTGGCAGTACATCTA
CGTATTAGTCATCGCTATTACCATGGTCGAGGTGAGCCCCACGTTCTGCTTCACTCTCCCCATCTCCCCC
CCCTCCCCACCCCCAATTTTGTATTTATTTATTTTTTAATTATTTTGTGCAGCGATGGGGGCGGGGGGGG
GGGGGGGGCGCGCGCCAGGCGGGGCGGGGCGGGGCGAGGGGCGGGGCGGGGCGAGGCGGAGAGGTGCGGC
GGCAGCCAATCAGAGCGGCGCGCTCCGAAAGTTTCCTTTTATGGCGAGGCGGCGGCGGCGGCGGCCCTAT
AAAAAGCGAAGCGCGCGGCGGGCGGGAGTCGCTGCGACGCTGCCTTCGCCCCGTGCCCCGCTCCGCCGCC
GCCTCGCGCCGCCCGCCCCGGCTCTGACTGACCGCGTTACTCCCACAGGTGAGCGGGCGGGACGGCCCTT
CTCCTCCGGGCTGTAATTAGCTGAGCAAGAGGTAAGGGTTTAAGGGATGGTTGGTTGGTGGGGTATTAAT
GTTTAATTACCTGGAGCACCTGCCTGAAATCACTTTTTTTCAGGTTGGACCGGTGCCACCATGGACTATA
AGGACCACGACGGAGACTACAAGGATCATGATATTGATTACAAAGACGATGACGATAAGATGGCCCCAAA
GAAGAAGCGGAAGGTCGGTATCCACGGAGTCCCAGCAGCCGACAAGAAGTACAGCATCGGCCTGGCCATC
GGCACCAACTCTGTGGGCTGGGCCGTGATCACCGACGAGTACAAGGTGCCCAGCAAGAAATTCAAGGTGC
TGGGCAACACCGACCGGCACAGCATCAAGAAGAACCTGATCGGAGCCCTGCTGTTCGACAGCGGCGAAAC
AGCCGAGGCCACCCGGCTGAAGAGAACCGCCAGAAGAAGATACACCAGACGGAAGAACCGGATCTGCTAT
CTGCAAGAGATCTTCAGCAACGAGATGGCCAAGGTGGACGACAGCTTCTTCCACAGACTGGAAGAGTCCT
TCCTGGTGGAAGAGGATAAGAAGCACGAGCGGCACCCCATCTTCGGCAACATCGTGGACGAGGTGGCCTA
CCACGAGAAGTACCCCACCATCTACCACCTGAGAAAGAAACTGGTGGACAGCACCGACAAGGCCGACCTG
CGGCTGATCTATCTGGCCCTGGCCCACATGATCAAGTTCCGGGGCCACTTCCTGATCGAGGGCGACCTGA
ACCCCGACAACAGCGACGTGGACAAGCTGTTCATCCAGCTGGTGCAGACCTACAACCAGCTGTTCGAGGA
AAACCCCATCAACGCCAGCGGCGTGGACGCCAAGGCCATCCTGTCTGCCAGACTGAGCAAGAGCAGACGG
CTGGAAAATCTGATCGCCCAGCTGCCCGGCGAGAAGAAGAATGGCCTGTTCGGCAACCTGATTGCCCTGA
GCCTGGGCCTGACCCCCAACTTCAAGAGCAACTTCGACCTGGCCGAGGATGCCAAACTGCAGCTGAGCAA
GGACACCTACGACGACGACCTGGACAACCTGCTGGCCCAGATCGGCGACCAGTACGCCGACCTGTTTCTG
GCCGCCAAGAACCTGTCCGACGCCATCCTGCTGAGCGACATCCTGAGAGTGAACACCGAGATCACCAAGG
CCCCCCTGAGCGCCTCTATGATCAAGAGATACGACGAGCACCACCAGGACCTGACCCTGCTGAAAGCTCT
CGTGCGGCAGCAGCTGCCTGAGAAGTACAAAGAGATTTTCTTCGACCAGAGCAAGAACGGCTACGCCGGC
TACATTGACGGCGGAGCCAGCCAGGAAGAGTTCTACAAGTTCATCAAGCCCATCCTGGAAAAGATGGACG
GCACCGAGGAACTGCTCGTGAAGCTGAACAGAGAGGACCTGCTGCGGAAGCAGCGGACCTTCGACAACGG
CAGCATCCCCCACCAGATCCACCTGGGAGAGCTGCACGCCATTCTGCGGCGGCAGGAAGATTTTTACCCA
TTCCTGAAGGACAACCGGGAAAAGATCGAGAAGATCCTGACCTTCCGCATCCCCTACTACGTGGGCCCTC
TGGCCAGGGGAAACAGCAGATTCGCCTGGATGACCAGAAAGAGCGAGGAAACCATCACCCCCTGGAACTT
CGAGGAAGTGGTGGACAAGGGCGCTTCCGCCCAGAGCTTCATCGAGCGGATGACCAACTTCGATAAGAAC
CTGCCCAACGAGAAGGTGCTGCCCAAGCACAGCCTGCTGTACGAGTACTTCACCGTGTATAACGAGCTGA
CCAAAGTGAAATACGTGACCGAGGGAATGAGAAAGCCCGCCTTCCTGAGCGGCGAGCAGAAAAAGGCCAT
CGTGGACCTGCTGTTCAAGACCAACCGGAAAGTGACCGTGAAGCAGCTGAAAGAGGACTACTTCAAGAAA
ATCGAGTGCTTCGACTCCGTGGAAATCTCCGGCGTGGAAGATCGGTTCAACGCCTCCCTGGGCACATACC
ACGATCTGCTGAAAATTATCAAGGACAAGGACTTCCTGGACAATGAGGAAAACGAGGACATTCTGGAAGA
TATCGTGCTGACCCTGACACTGTTTGAGGACAGAGAGATGATCGAGGAACGGCTGAAAACCTATGCCCAC
CTGTTCGACGACAAAGTGATGAAGCAGCTGAAGCGGCGGAGATACACCGGCTGGGGCAGGCTGAGCCGGA
AGCTGATCAACGGCATCCGGGACAAGCAGTCCGGCAAGACAATCCTGGATTTCCTGAAGTCCGACGGCTT
CGCCAACAGAAACTTCATGCAGCTGATCCACGACGACAGCCTGACCTTTAAAGAGGACATCCAGAAAGCC
CAGGTGTCCGGCCAGGGCGATAGCCTGCACGAGCACATTGCCAATCTGGCCGGCAGCCCCGCCATTAAGA
AGGGCATCCTGCAGACAGTGAAGGTGGTGGACGAGCTCGTGAAAGTGATGGGCCGGCACAAGCCCGAGAA
CATCGTGATCGAAATGGCCAGAGAGAACCAGACCACCCAGAAGGGACAGAAGAACAGCCGCGAGAGAATG
AAGCGGATCGAAGAGGGCATCAAAGAGCTGGGCAGCCAGATCCTGAAAGAACACCCCGTGGAAAACACCC
AGCTGCAGAACGAGAAGCTGTACCTGTACTACCTGCAGAATGGGCGGGATATGTACGTGGACCAGGAACT
GGACATCAACCGGCTGTCCGACTACGATGTGGACGCTATCGTGCCTCAGAGCTTTCTGAAGGACGACTCC
ATCGACAACAAGGTGCTGACCAGAAGCGACAAGAACCGGGGCAAGAGCGACAACGTGCCCTCCGAAGAGG
TCGTGAAGAAGATGAAGAACTACTGGCGGCAGCTGCTGAACGCCAAGCTGATTACCCAGAGAAAGTTCGA
CAATCTGACCAAGGCCGAGAGAGGCGGCCTGAGCGAACTGGATAAGGCCGGCTTCATCAAGAGACAGCTG
GTGGAAACCCGGCAGATCACAAAGCACGTGGCACAGATCCTGGACTCCCGGATGAACACTAAGTACGACG
AGAATGACAAGCTGATCCGGGAAGTGAAAGTGATCACCCTGAAGTCCAAGCTGGTGTCCGATTTCCGGAA
GGATTTCCAGTTTTACAAAGTGCGCGAGATCAACAACTACCACCACGCCCACGACGCCTACCTGAACGCC
GTCGTGGGAACCGCCCTGATCAAAAAGTACCCTAAGCTGGAAAGCGAGTTCGTGTACGGCGACTACAAGG
TGTACGACGTGCGGAAGATGATCGCCAAGAGCGAGCAGGAAATCGGCAAGGCTACCGCCAAGTACTTCTT
CTACAGCAACATCATGAACTTTTTCAAGACCGAGATTACCCTGGCCAACGGCGAGATCCGGAAGCGGCCT
CTGATCGAGACAAACGGCGAAACCGGGGAGATCGTGTGGGATAAGGGCCGGGATTTTGCCACCGTGCGGA
AAGTGCTGAGCATGCCCCAAGTGAATATCGTGAAAAAGACCGAGGTGCAGACAGGCGGCTTCAGCAAAGA
GTCTATCCTGCCCAAGAGGAACAGCGATAAGCTGATCGCCAGAAAGAAGGACTGGGACCCTAAGAAGTAC
GGCGGCTTCGACAGCCCCACCGTGGCCTATTCTGTGCTGGTGGTGGCCAAAGTGGAAAAGGGCAAGTCCA
AGAAACTGAAGAGTGTGAAAGAGCTGCTGGGGATCACCATCATGGAAAGAAGCAGCTTCGAGAAGAATCC
CATCGACTTTCTGGAAGCCAAGGGCTACAAAGAAGTGAAAAAGGACCTGATCATCAAGCTGCCTAAGTAC
TCCCTGTTCGAGCTGGAAAACGGCCGGAAGAGAATGCTGGCCTCTGCCGGCGAACTGCAGAAGGGAAACG
AACTGGCCCTGCCCTCCAAATATGTGAACTTCCTGTACCTGGCCAGCCACTATGAGAAGCTGAAGGGCTC
CCCCGAGGATAATGAGCAGAAACAGCTGTTTGTGGAACAGCACAAGCACTACCTGGACGAGATCATCGAG
CAGATCAGCGAGTTCTCCAAGAGAGTGATCCTGGCCGACGCTAATCTGGACAAAGTGCTGTCCGCCTACA
ACAAGCACCGGGATAAGCCCATCAGAGAGCAGGCCGAGAATATCATCCACCTGTTTACCCTGACCAATCT
GGGAGCCCCTGCCGCCTTCAAGTACTTTGACACCACCATCGACCGGAAGAGGTACACCAGCACCAAAGAG
GTGCTGGACGCCACCCTGATCCACCAGAGCATCACCGGCCTGTACGAGACACGGATCGACCTGTCTCAGC
TGGGAGGCGACAAAAGGCCGGCGGCCACGAAAAAGGCCGGACAGGCCAAAAAGAAAAAGCTCGAGGGCGG
AGGCGGGAGCGGATCCCCCTCCCGGCTCCAGATGTTCTTCGCTAATAACCACGACCAGGAATTTGACCCT
CCAAAGGTTTACCCACCTGTCCCAGCTGAGAAGAGGAAGCCCATCCGGGTGCTGTCTCTCTTTGATGGAA
TCGCTACAGGGCTCCTGGTGCTGAAGGACTTGGGCATTCAGGTGGACCGCTACATTGCCTCGGAGGTGTG
TGAGGACTCCATCACGGTGGGCATGGTGCGGCACCAGGGGAAGATCATGTACGTCGGGGACGTCCGCAGC
GTCACACAGAAGCATATCCAGGAGTGGGGCCCATTCGATCTGGTGATTGGGGGCAGTCCCTGCAATGACC
TCTCCATCGTCAACCCTGCTCGCAAGGGCCTCTACGAGGGCACTGGCCGGCTCTTCTTTGAGTTCTACCG
CCTCCTGCATGATGCGCGGCCCAAGGAGGGAGATGATCGCCCCTTCTTCTGGCTCTTTGAGAATGTGGTG
GCCATGGGCGTTAGTGACAAGAGGGACATCTCGCGATTTCTCGAGTCCAACCCTGTGATGATTGATGCCA
AAGAAGTGTCAGCTGCACACAGGGCCCGCTACTTCTGGGGTAACCTTCCCGGTATGAACAGGCCGTTGGC
ATCCACTGTGAATGATAAGCTGGAGCTGCAGGAGTGTCTGGAGCATGGCAGGATAGCCAAGTTCAGCAAA
GTGAGGACCATTACTACGAGGTCAAACTCCATAAAGCAGGGCAAAGACCAGCATTTTCCTGTGTTCATGA
ATGAGAAAGAGGACATCTTATGGTGCACTGAAATGGAAAGGGTATTTGGTTTCCCAGTCCACTATACTGA
CGTCTCCAACATGAGCCGCTTGGCGAGGCAGAGACTGCTGGGCCGGTCATGGAGCGTGCCAGTCATCCGC
CACCTCTTCGCTCCGCTGAAGGAGTATTTTGCGTGTGTGTCCGGCCGGCCCGAATTCGGCAGTGGAGAGG
GCAGAGGAAGTCTGCTAACATGCGGTGACGTCGAGGAGAATCCTGGCCCAATGACCGAGTACAAGCCCAC
GGTGCGCCTCGCCACCCGCGACGACGTCCCCAGGGCCGTACGCACCCTCGCCGCCGCGTTCGCCGACTAC
CCCGCCACGCGCCACACCGTCGATCCGGACCGCCACATCGAGCGGGTCACCGAGCTGCAAGAACTCTTCC
TCACGCGCGTCGGGCTCGACATCGGCAAGGTGTGGGTCGCGGACGACGGCGCCGCGGTGGCGGTCTGGAC
CACGCCGGAGAGCGTCGAAGCGGGGGCGGTGTTCGCCGAGATCGGCCCGCGCATGGCCGAGTTGAGCGGT
TCCCGGCTGGCCGCGCAGCAACAGATGGAAGGCCTCCTGGCGCCGCACCGGCCCAAGGAGCCCGCGTGGT
TCCTGGCCACCGTCGGCGTCTCGCCCGACCACCAGGGCAAGGGTCTGGGCAGCGCCGTCGTGCTCCCCGG
AGTGGAGGCGGCCGAGCGCGCCGGGGTGCCCGCCTTCCTGGAGACCTCCGCGCCCCGGAACCTCCCCTTC
TACGAGCGGCTCGGCTTCACCGTCACCGCCGACGTCGAGGTGCCCGAAGGACCGCGCACCTGGTGCATGA
CCCGCAAGCCCGGTGCCTGAGAATTCAATTCTAACTAGAGCTCGCTGATCAGCCTCGACTGTGCCTTCTA
GTTGCCAGCCATCTGTTGTTTGCCCCTCCCCCGTGCCTTCCTTGACCCTGGAAGGTGCCACTCCCACTGT
CCTTTCCTAATAAAATGAGGAAATTGCATCGCATTGTCTGAGTAGGTGTCATTCTATTCTGGGGGGTGGG
GTGGGGCAGGACAGCAAGGGGGAGGATTGGGAAGAGAATAGCAGGCATGCTGGGGAGCGGCCGCAGGAAC
CCCTAGTGATGGAGTTGGCCACTCCCTCTCTGCGCGCTCGCTCGCTCACTGAGGCCGGGCGACCAAAGGT
CGCCCGACGCCCGGGCTTTGCCCGGGCGGCCTCAGTGAGCGAGCGAGCGCGCAGCTGCCTGCAGGGGCGC
CTGATGCGGTATTTTCTCCTTACGCATCTGTGCGGTATTTCACACCGCATA
[142 nt withheld, positions 7612-7753]
C
[141 nt withheld, positions 7755-7895]
CCTTTGACGTTGGAGTCCACGTTCTTT
[37 nt withheld, positions 7923-7959]
ACCCTATCTCGGGCTATTCTTTTGATTTATAAGGGATTTTGCCGATTTCGGCCTATTGGTTAAAAAATGA
GCTGATTTAACAAAAATTTAACGCGAATTTTAACAAAATATTAACGTTTACAATTTTATGGTGCACTCTC
AGTACAATCTGCTCTGATGCCGCATAGTTAAGCCAGCCCCGACACCCGCCAACACCCGCTGACGCGCCCT
GACGGGCTTGTCTGCTCCCGGCATCCGCTTACAGACAAGCTGTGACCGTCTCCGGGAGCTGCATGTGTCA
GAGGTTTTCACCGTCATCACCGAAACGCGCGAGACGAAAGGGCCTCGTGATACGCCTATTTTTATAGGTT
AATGTCATGATAATAATGGTTTCTTAGACGTCAGGTGGCACTTTTCGGGGAAATGTGCGCGGAACCCCTA
TTTGTTTATTTTTCTAAATACATTCAAATATGTATCCGCTCATGAGACAATAACCCTGATAAATGCTTCA
ATAATATTGAAAAAGGAAGAGTATGAGTATTCAACATTTCCGTGTCGCCCTTATTCCCTTTTTTGCGGCA
TTTTGCCTTCCTGTTTTTGCTCACCCAGAAACGCTGGTGAAAGTAAAAGATGCTGAAGATCAGTTGGGTG
CACGAGTGGGTTACATCGAACTGGATCTCAACAGCGGTAAGATCCTTGAGAGTTTTCGCCCCGAAGAACG
TTTTCCAATGATGAGCACTTTTAAAGTTCTGCTATGTGGCGCGGTATTATCCCGTATTGACGCCGGGCAA
GAGCAACTCGGTCGCCGCATACACTATTCTCAGAATGACTTGGTTGAGTACTCACCAGTCACAGAAAAGC
ATCTTACGGATGGCATGACAGTAAGAGAATTATGCAGTGCTGCCATAACCATGAGTGATAACACTGCGGC
CAACTTACTTCTGACAACGATCGGAGGACCGAAGGAGCTAACCGCTTTTTTGCACAACATGGGGGATCAT
GTAACTCGCCTTGATCGTTGGGAACCGGAGCTGAATGAAGCCATACCAAACGACGAGCGTGACACCACGA
TGCCTGTAGCAATGGCAACAACGTTGCGCAAACTATTAACTGGCGAACTACTTACTCTAGCTTCCCGGCA
ACAATTAATAGACTGGATGGAGGCGGATAAAGTTGCAGGACCACTTCTGCGCTCGGCCCTTCCGGCTGGC
TGGTTTATTGCTGATAAATCTGGAGCCGGTGAGCGTGGAAGCCGCGGTATCATTGCAGCACTGGGGCCAG
ATGGTAAGCCCTCCCGTATCGTAGTTATCTACACGACGGGGAGTCAGGCAACTATGGATGAACGAAATAG
ACAGATCGCTGAGATAGGTGCCTCACTGATTAAGCATTGGTAACTGTCAGACCAAGTTTACTCATATATA
CTTTAGATTGATTTAAAACTTCATTTTTAATTTAAAAGGATCTAGGTGAAGATCCTTTTTGATAATCTCA
TGACCAAAATCCCTTAACGTGAGTTTTCGTTCCACTGAGCGTCAGACCCCGTAGAAAAGATCAAAGGATC
TTCTTGAGATCCTTTTTTTCTGCGCGTAATCTGCTGCTTGCAAACAAAAAAACCACCGCTACCAGCGGTG
GTTTGTTTGCCGGATCAAGAGCTACCAACTCTTTTTCCGAAGGTAACTGGCTTCAGCAGAGCGCAGATAC
CAAATACTGTCCTTCTAGTGTAGCCGTAGTTAGGCCACCACTTCAAGAACTCTGTAGCACCGCCTACATA
CCTCGCTCTGCTAATCCTGTTACCAGTGGCTGCTGCCAGTGGCGATAAGTCGTGTCTTACCGGGTTGGAC
TCAAGACGATAGTTACCGGATAAGGCGCAGCGGTCGGGCTGAACGGGGGGTTCGTGCACACAGCCCAGCT
TGGAGCGAACGACCTACACCGAACTGAGATACCTACAGCGTGAGCTATGAGAAAGCGCCACGCTTCCCGA
AGGGAGAAAGGCGGACAGGTATCCGGTAAGCGGCAGGGTCGGAACAGGAGAGCGCACGAGGGAGCTTCCA
GGGGGAAACGCCTGGTATCTTTATAGTCCTGTCGGGTTTCGCCACCTCTGACTTGAGCGTCGATTTTTGT
GATGCTCGTCAGGGGGGCGGAGCCTATGGAAAAACGCCAGCAACGCGGCCTTTTTACGGTTCCTGGCCTT
TTGCTGGCCTTTTGCTCACATGT
