>Addgene plasmid #74407 | pdCas9-DNMT3A-PuroR_v2 | addgene partial sequence | sequence record 142006 | pCBhProF 5'-agggatggttggttggtggg-3'
CAGGTTGGACCGGTGCCACCATGGACTATAAGGACCACGACGGAGACTACAAGGATCATGATATTGATTA
CAAAGACGATGACGATAAGATGGCCCCAAAGAAGAAGCGGAAGGTCGGTATCCACGGAGTCCCAGCAGCC
GACAAGAAGTACAGCATCGGCCTGGCCATCGGCACCAACTCTGTGGGCTGGGCCGTGATCACCGACGAGT
ACAAGGTGCCCAGCAAGAAATTCAAGGTGCTGGGCAACACCGACCGGCACAGCATCAAGAAGAACCTGAT
CGGAGCCCTGCTGTTCGACAGCGGCGAAACAGCCGAGGCCACCCGGCTGAAGAGAACCGCCAGAAGAAGA
TACACCAGACGGAAGAACCGGATCTGCTATCTGCAAGAGATCTTCAGCAACGAGATGGCCAAGGTGGACG
ACAGCTTCTTCCACAGACTGGAAGAGTCCTTCCTGGTGGAAGAGGATAAGAAGCACGAGCGGCACCCCAT
CTTCGGCAACATCGTGGACGAGGTGGCCTACCACGAGAAGTACCCCACCATCTACCACCTGAGAAAGAAA
CTGGTGGACAGCACCGACAAGGCCGACCTGCGGCTGATCTATCTGGCCCTGGCCCACATGATCAAGTTCC
GGGGCCACTTCCTGATCGAGGGCGACCTGAACCCCGACAACAGCGACGTGGACAAGCTGTTCATCCAGCT
GGTGCAGACCTACAACCAGCTGTTCGAGGA
