>Addgene plasmid #74407 | pdCas9-DNMT3A-PuroR_v2 | addgene partial sequence | sequence record 142007 | puro-variant-R 5'-gtgggcttgtactcggtcat-3'
TTAGCAGACTTCCTCTGCCCTCTCCACTGCCGAATTCGGGCCGGCCGGACACACACGCAAAATACTCCTT
CAGCGGAGCGAAGAGGTGGCGGATGACTGGCACGCTCCATGACCGGCCCAGCAGTCTCTGCCTCGCCAAG
CGGCTCATGTTGGAGACGTCAGTATAGTGGACTGGGAAACCAAATACCCTTTCCATTTCAGTGCACCATA
AGATGTCCTCTTTCTCATTCATGAACACAGGAAAATGCTGGTCTTTGCCCTGCTTTATGGAGTTTGACCT
CGTAGTAATGGTCCTCACTTTGCTGAACTTGGCTATCCTGCCATGCTCCAGACACTCCTGCAGCTCCAGC
TTATCATTCACAGTGGATGCCAACGGCCTGTTCATACCGGGAAGGTTACCCCAGAAGTAGCGGGCCCTGT
GTGCAGCTGACACTTCTTTGGCATCAATCATCACAGGGTTGGACTCGAGAAATCGCGAGATGTCCCTCTT
GTCACTAACGCCCATGGCCACCACATTCTCAAAGAGCCAGAAGAAGGGGCGATCATCTCCCTCCTTGGGC
CGCGCATCATGCAGGAGGCGGTAGAACTCAAAGAAGAGCCGGCCAGTGCCCTCGTAGAGGCCCTTGCGAG
CAGGGTTGACGATGGAGAGGTCATTGCAGGGACTGCCCCCAATCACCAGATCGAATGGGCCCCACTCCTG
GATATGCTTCTGTGTGACGCTGCGGACGTCC
