>Addgene plasmid #74407 | pdCas9-DNMT3A-PuroR_v2 | addgene partial sequence | sequence record 145561 | hU6-F 5'-GAGGGCCTATTTCCCATGATT-3'
CTGTTAGAGAGATAATTGGAATTAATTTGACTGTAAACACAAAGATATTAGTACAAAATACGTGACGTAG
AAAGTAATAATTTCTTGGGTAGTTTGCAGTTTTAAAATTATGTTTTAAAATGGACTATCATATGCTTACC
GTAACTTGAAAGTATTTCGATTTCTTGGCTTTATATATCTTGTGGAAAGGACGAAACACCGGGTCTTCGA
GAAGACCTGTTTTAGAGCTAGAAATAGCAAGTTAAAATAAGGCTAGTCCGTTATCAACTTGAAAAAGTGG
CACCGAGTCGGTGCTTTTTTGTTTTAGAGCTAGAAATAGCAAGTTAAAATAAGGCTAGTCCGTTTTTAGC
GCGTGCGCCAATTCTGCAGACAAATGGCTCTAGAGGTACCCGTTACATAACTTACGGTAAATGGCCCGCC
TGGCTGACCGCCCAACGACCCCCGCCCATTGACGTCAATAGTAACGCCAATAGGGACTTTCCATTGACGT
CAATGGGTGGAGTATTTACGGTAAACTGCCCACTTGGCAGTACATCAAGTGTATCATATGCCAAGTACGC
CCCCTATTGACGTCAATGACGGTAAATGGCCCGCCTGGCATTGTGCCCAGTACATGACCTTATGGGACTT
TCCTACTTGGCAGTACATCTACGTATTAGTCATCGCTATTACCATGGTCGAGGTGAGCCCCACGTTCTGC
TTCACTCTCCCCATCTCCCCCCCCTCCCCACCCCCAATTTTGTATTTATTTATTTTTTAATTATTTT
